Addgene plasmid #208911: V2R untagged
Purpose: encodes the human vasopressin receptor 2, without any tags
Depositing lab: Christian Gruber. Depositing organization: Medical University of Vienna. Publication: Nature-inspired dimerization as a strategy to modulate neuropeptide pharmacology exemplified with vasopressin and oxytocin. Dekan Z, Kremsmayr T, Keov P, Godin M, Teakle N, Durrauer L, Xiang H, Gharib D, Bergmayr C, Hellinger R, Gay M, Vilaseca M, Kurzbach D, Albericio F, Alewood PF, Gruber CW, Muttenthaler M. Chem Sci. 2021 Feb 4;12(11):4057-4062. doi: 10.1039/d0sc05501h. PubMed 34163676.
Backbone
  Vector backbone: pEGFP-N1
  Backbone manufacturer: Clontech
  Backbone size w/o insert (bp): 4700
  Vector type: Mammalian Expression
Growth in bacteria
  Bacterial resistance: Kanamycin, 50 μg/mL
  Growth temperature: 37°C
  Growth strain: DH5alpha
  Copy number: High Copy
Gene/Insert
  Gene/Insert name: AVPR2
  Species: H. sapiens (human)
  Insert size (bp): 1113
  Entrez Gene: AVPR2 (a.k.a. ADHR, DI1, DIR, DIR3, NDI, NDI1, V2R)
  Cloning method: Restriction Enzyme; 5′ cloning site SacI (unknown if destroyed); 3′ cloning site BamHI (unknown if destroyed)
Terms and licenses: Academic/Nonprofit Terms; Industry Terms: Not Available to Industry
How to cite: V2R untagged was a gift from Christian Gruber (Addgene plasmid # 208911 ; http://n2t.net/addgene:208911 ; RRID:Addgene_208911)
