[The description below was written by a language model from this plasmid's Addgene catalogue record and pLannotate feature annotations shown in this document.]
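Description:
V2R untagged is a mammalian expression plasmid built on the Clontech pEGFP-N1 backbone and carrying the human AVPR2 gene. AVPR2 encodes the vasopressin V2 receptor, a G protein-coupled receptor for arginine vasopressin that activates adenylate cyclase and is involved in renal water reabsorption. The roughly 1.1 kb insert was cloned by restriction enzymes between the SacI and BamHI sites of the multiple cloning site. This places it downstream of the human cytomegalovirus immediate-early enhancer and promoter for strong constitutive expression in transfected mammalian cells, with the SV40 polyadenylation signal terminating the transcript.

The sequenced plasmid (about 5.8 kb) still contains the backbone's EGFP coding sequence a short distance downstream of AVPR2. Because the stated purpose is to express the receptor without any tags, the receptor reading frame presumably ends in a stop codon before EGFP, so no fusion would be made. The feature table alone does not confirm this.

The rest of the plasmid is standard pEGFP-N1 architecture. A high-copy ColE1/pUC-type origin supports propagation in E. coli, and an f1 origin allows single-stranded DNA production. The Tn5 NeoR/KanR cassette is driven by tandem bacterial (bla) and SV40 early promoters and ends at the HSV TK polyadenylation signal. It confers kanamycin resistance in bacteria and allows G418 selection of stably transfected mammalian cells. The short fragments annotated as large T antigen, ble and bGH poly(A) are probably backbone remnants or annotation hits, not functional elements. The associated work concerns the pharmacology of vasopressin and oxytocin peptide ligands, which is consistent with using the plasmid to express native, unmodified V2R in cell-based receptor assays.
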