Features (pLannotate 1.2.2; 15 found; start..end, strand, type, name):
     61..364     +  enhancer       CMV enhancer: human cytomegalovirus immediate early enhancer
    365..568     +  promoter       CMV promoter: human cytomegalovirus (CMV) immediate early promoter
    591..621     +  misc_feature   MCS (fragment): multiple cloning site
    657..1757    +  CDS            AVPR2: V2R_HUMAN - Also known as ADHR, DIR, DIR3, V2R. Experimental evidence at protein level: Swiss-Prot protein existence level 1. Receptor for arginine vasopressin. The activity of this receptor is mediated by G proteins which activate adenylate cyclase. Involved in renal water reabsorption. From Homo sapiens (Human).
   1779..2498    +  CDS            EGFP: the original enhanced GFP (Yang et al., 1996) mammalian codon-optimized
   2515..2598    +  CDS            large T antigen (fragment): large T antigen from SV40 (simian virus 40)
   2621..2742    +  polyA_signal   SV40 poly(A) signal: SV40 polyadenylation signal
   2776..3204    -  rep_origin     f1 ori (sequence partly withheld): f1 bacteriophage origin of replication; arrow indicates direction of (+) strand synthesis
   3231..3335    +  promoter       AmpR promoter: bla
   3337..3694    +  promoter       SV40 promoter: SV40 enhancer and early promoter
   3729..4523    +  CDS            NeoR/KanR: aminoglycoside phosphotransferase from Tn5; aph(3')-II (or nptII); confers resistance to neomycin, kanamycin, and G418 (Geneticin®)
   4544..4696    +  CDS            ble (fragment): BLE_KLEPN - Experimental evidence at protein level: Swiss-Prot protein existence level 1. Binding protein with a strong affinity to the bleomycin family of antibiotics. Binds to CL990; an antimitotic-antibiotic compound. From Klebsiella pneumoniae.
   4755..4802    +  polyA_signal   HSV TK poly(A) signal: herpes simplex virus thymidine kinase polyadenylation signal (Cole and Stacy, 1985)
   4893..4909    -  polyA_signal   bGH poly(A) signal (fragment): bovine growth hormone polyadenylation signal
   5131..5719    +  rep_origin     ori: high-copy-number ColE1/pMB1/pBR322/pUC origin of replication
>Addgene plasmid #208911 | V2R untagged | addgene full sequence | sequence record 471545 | Addgene NGS Result
TAGTTATTAATAGTAATCAATTACGGGGTCATTAGTTCATAGCCCATATATGGAGTTCCGCGTTACATAA
CTTACGGTAAATGGCCCGCCTGGCTGACCGCCCAACGACCCCCGCCCATTGACGTCAATAATGACGTATG
TTCCCATAGTAACGCCAATAGGGACTTTCCATTGACGTCAATGGGTGGAGTATTTACGGTAAACTGCCCA
CTTGGCAGTACATCAAGTGTATCATATGCCAAGTACGCCCCCTATTGACGTCAATGACGGTAAATGGCCC
GCCTGGCATTATGCCCAGTACATGACCTTATGGGACTTTCCTACTTGGCAGTACATCTACGTATTAGTCA
TCGCTATTACCATGGTGATGCGGTTTTGGCAGTACATCAATGGGCGTGGATAGCGGTTTGACTCACGGGG
ATTTCCAAGTCTCCACCCCATTGACGTCAATGGGAGTTTGTTTTGGCACCAAAATCAACGGGACTTTCCA
AAATGTCGTAACAACTCCGCCCCATTGACGCAAATGGGCGGTAGGCGTGTACGGTGGGAGGTCTATATAA
GCAGAGCTGGTTTAGTGAACCGTCAGATCCGCTAGCGCTACCGGACTCAGATCTCGAGCTCGGATCGATC
CCGGGAATTCCTGCCCCAGCCCCACCATGCTCATGGCGTCCACCACTTCCGCTGTGCCTGGGCATCCCTC
TCTGCCCAGCCTGCCCAGCAACAGCAGCCAGGAGAGGCCACTGGACACCCGGGACCCGCTGCTAGCCCGG
GCGGAGCTGGCGCTGCTCTCCATAGTCTTTGTGGCTGTGGCCCTGAGCAATGGCCTGGTGCTGGCGGCCC
TAGCTCGGCGGGGCCGGCGGGGCCACTGGGCACCCATACACGTCTTCATTGGCCACTTGTGCCTGGCCGA
CCTGGCCGTGGCTCTGTTCCAAGTGCTGCCCCAGCTGGCCTGGAAGGCCACCGACCGCTTCCGTGGGCCA
GATGCCCTGTGTCGGGCCGTGAAGTATCTGCAGATGGTGGGCATGTATGCCTCCTCCTACATGATCCTGG
CCATGACGCTGGACCGCCACCGTGCCATCTGCCGTCCCATGCTGGCGTACCGGCATGGAAGTGGGGCTCA
CTGGAACCGGCCGGTGCTAGTGGCTTGGGCCTTCTCGCTCCTTCTCAGCCTGCCCCAGCTCTTCATCTTC
GCCCAGCGCAACGTGGAAGGTGGCAGCGGGGTCACTGACTGCTGGGCCTGCTTTGCGGAGCCCTGGGGCC
GTCGCACCTATGTCACCTGGATTGCCCTGATGGTGTTCGTGGCACCTACCCTGGGTATCGCCGCCTGCCA
GGTGCTCATCTTCCGGGAGATTCATGCCAGTCTGGTGCCAGGGCCATCAGAGAGGCCTGGGGGGCGCCGC
AGGGGACGCCGGACAGGCAGCCCCGGTGAGGGAGCCCACGTGTCAGCAGCTGTGGCCAAGACTGTGAGGA
TGACGCTAGTGATTGTGGTCGTCTATGTGCTGTGCTGGGCACCCTTCTTCCTGGTGCAGCTGTGGGCCGC
GTGGGACCCGGAGGCACCTCTGGAAGGGGCGCCCTTTGTGCTACTCATGTTGCTGGCCAGCCTCAACAGC
TGCACCAACCCCTGGATCTATGCATCTTTCAGCAGCAGCGTGTCCTCAGAGCTGCGAAGCTTGCTCTGCT
GTGCCCGGGGACGCACCCCACCCAGCCTGGGTCCCCAAGATGAGTCCTGCACCACCGCCAGCTCCTCCCT
GGCCAAGTGAGATCCACCGGTCGCCACCATGGTGAGCAAGGGCGAGGAGCTGTTCACCGGGGTGGTGCCC
ATCCTGGTCGAGCTGGACGGCGACGTAAACGGCCACAAGTTCAGCGTGTCCGGCGAGGGCGAGGGCGATG
CCACCTACGGCAAGCTGACCCTGAAGTTCATCTGCACCACCGGCAAGCTGCCCGTGCCCTGGCCCACCCT
CGTGACCACCCTGACCTACGGCGTGCAGTGCTTCAGCCGCTACCCCGACCACATGAAGCAGCACGACTTC
TTCAAGTCCGCCATGCCCGAAGGCTACGTCCAGGAGCGCACCATCTTCTTCAAGGACGACGGCAACTACA
AGACCCGCGCCGAGGTGAAGTTCGAGGGCGACACCCTGGTGAACCGCATCGAGCTGAAGGGCATCGACTT
CAAGGAGGACGGCAACATCCTGGGGCACAAGCTGGAGTACAACTACAACAGCCACAACGTCTATATCATG
GCCGACAAGCAGAAGAACGGCATCAAGGTGAACTTCAAGATCCGCCACAACATCGAGGACGGCAGCGTGC
AGCTCGCCGACCACTACCAGCAGAACACCCCCATCGGCGACGGCCCCGTGCTGCTGCCCGACAACCACTA
CCTGAGCACCCAGTCCGCCCTGAGCAAAGACCCCAACGAGAAGCGCGATCACATGGTCCTGCTGGAGTTC
GTGACCGCCGCCGGGATCACTCTCGGCATGGACGAGCTGTACAAGTAAAGCGGCCGCGACTCTAGATCAT
AATCAGCCATACCACATTTGTAGAGGTTTTACTTGCTTTAAAAAACCTCCCACACCTCCCCCTGAACCTG
AAACATAAAATGAATGCAATTGTTGTTGTTAACTTGTTTATTGCAGCTTATAATGGTTACAAATAAAGCA
ATAGCATCACAAATTTCACAAATAAAGCATTTTTTTCACTGCATTCTAGTTGTGGTTTGTCCAAACTCAT
CAATGTATCTTAAGGCGTAAATTGTAAGCGTTAATATTTTGTTAAAATTCGCGTTAAATTTTTGTTAAAT
CAGCTCATTTTTTAACCAATAGGCCGAAATCGGCAAAATCCCTTATAAATCAAAAGAATAGACCGAGATA
GGGT
[37 nt withheld, positions 2875-2911]
AAAGAACGTGGACTCCAACGTCAAAGG
[49 nt withheld, positions 2939-2987]
T
[91 nt withheld, positions 2989-3079]
G
[124 nt withheld, positions 3081-3204]
CAGGTGGCACTTTTCGGGGAAATGTGCGCGGAACCCCTATTTGTTTATTTTTCTAAATACATTCAAATAT
GTATCCGCTCATGAGACAATAACCCTGATAAATGCTTCAATAATATTGAAAAAGGAAGAGTCCTGAGGCG
GAAAGAACCAGCTGTGGAATGTGTGTCAGTTAGGGTGTGGAAAGTCCCCAGGCTCCCCAGCAGGCAGAAG
TATGCAAAGCATGCATCTCAATTAGTCAGCAACCAGGTGTGGAAAGTCCCCAGGCTCCCCAGCAGGCAGA
AGTATGCAAAGCATGCATCTCAATTAGTCAGCAACCATAGTCCCGCCCCTAACTCCGCCCATCCCGCCCC
TAACTCCGCCCAGTTCCGCCCATTCTCCGCCCCATGGCTGACTAATTTTTTTTATTTATGCAGAGGCCGA
GGCCGCCTCGGCCTCTGAGCTATTCCAGAAGTAGTGAGGAGGCTTTTTTGGAGGCCTAGGCTTTTGCAAA
GATCGATCAAGAGACAGGATGAGGATCGTTTCGCATGATTGAACAAGATGGATTGCACGCAGGTTCTCCG
GCCGCTTGGGTGGAGAGGCTATTCGGCTATGACTGGGCACAACAGACAATCGGCTGCTCTGATGCCGCCG
TGTTCCGGCTGTCAGCGCAGGGGCGCCCGGTTCTTTTTGTCAAGACCGACCTGTCCGGTGCCCTGAATGA
ACTGCAAGACGAGGCAGCGCGGCTATCGTGGCTGGCCACGACGGGCGTTCCTTGCGCAGCTGTGCTCGAC
GTTGTCACTGAAGCGGGAAGGGACTGGCTGCTATTGGGCGAAGTGCCGGGGCAGGATCTCCTGTCATCTC
ACCTTGCTCCTGCCGAGAAAGTATCCATCATGGCTGATGCAATGCGGCGGCTGCATACGCTTGATCCGGC
TACCTGCCCATTCGACCACCAAGCGAAACATCGCATCGAGCGAGCACGTACTCGGATGGAAGCCGGTCTT
GTCGATCAGGATGATCTGGACGAAGAGCATCAGGGGCTCGCGCCAGCCGAACTGTTCGCCAGGCTCAAGG
CGAGCATGCCCGACGGCGAGGATCTCGTCGTGACCCATGGCGATGCCTGCTTGCCGAATATCATGGTGGA
AAATGGCCGCTTTTCTGGATTCATCGACTGTGGCCGGCTGGGTGTGGCGGACCGCTATCAGGACATAGCG
TTGGCTACCCGTGATATTGCTGAAGAGCTTGGCGGCGAATGGGCTGACCGCTTCCTCGTGCTTTACGGTA
TCGCCGCTCCCGATTCGCAGCGCATCGCCTTCTATCGCCTTCTTGACGAGTTCTTCTGAGCGGGACTCTG
GGGTTCGAAATGACCGACCAAGCGACGCCCAACCTGCCATCACGAGATTTCGATTCCACCGCCGCCTTCT
ATGAAAGGTTGGGCTTCGGAATCGTTTTCCGGGACGCCGGCTGGATGATCCTCCAGCGCGGGGATCTCAT
GCTGGAGTTCTTCGCCCACCCTAGGGGGAGGCTAACTGAAACACGGAAGGAGACAATACCGGAAGGAACC
CGCGCTATGACGGCAATAAAAAGACAGAATAAAACGCACGGTGTTGGGTCGTTTGTTCATAAACGCGGGG
TTCGGTCCCAGGGCTGGCACTCTGTCGATACCCCACCGAGACCCCATTGGGGCCAATACGCCCGCGTTTC
TTCCTTTTCCCCACCCCACCCCCCAAGTTCGGGTGAAGGCCCAGGGCTCGCAGCCAACGTCGGGGCGGCA
GGCCCTGCCATAGCCTCAGGTTACTCATATATACTTTAGATTGATTTAAAACTTCATTTTTAATTTAAAA
GGATCTAGGTGAAGATCCTTTTTGATAATCTCATGACCAAAATCCCTTAACGTGAGTTTTCGTTCCACTG
AGCGTCAGACCCCGTAGAAAAGATCAAAGGATCTTCTTGAGATCCTTTTTTTCTGCGCGTAATCTGCTGC
TTGCAAACAAAAAAACCACCGCTACCAGCGGTGGTTTGTTTGCCGGATCAAGAGCTACCAACTCTTTTTC
CGAAGGTAACTGGCTTCAGCAGAGCGCAGATACCAAATACTGTTCTTCTAGTGTAGCCGTAGTTAGGCCA
CCACTTCAAGAACTCTGTAGCACCGCCTACATACCTCGCTCTGCTAATCCTGTTACCAGTGGCTGCTGCC
AGTGGCGATAAGTCGTGTCTTACCGGGTTGGACTCAAGACGATAGTTACCGGATAAGGCGCAGCGGTCGG
GCTGAACGGGGGGTTCGTGCACACAGCCCAGCTTGGAGCGAACGACCTACACCGAACTGAGATACCTACA
GCGTGAGCTATGAGAAAGCGCCACGCTTCCCGAAGGGAGAAAGGCGGACAGGTATCCGGTAAGCGGCAGG
GTCGGAACAGGAGAGCGCACGAGGGAGCTTCCAGGGGGAAACGCCTGGTATCTTTATAGTCCTGTCGGGT
TTCGCCACCTCTGACTTGAGCGTCGATTTTTGTGATGCTCGTCAGGGGGGCGGAGCCTATGGAAAAACGC
CAGCAACGCGGCCTTTTTACGGTTCCTGGCCTTTTGCTGGCCTTTTGCTCACATGTTCTTTCCTGCGTTA
TCCCCTGATTCTGTGGATAACCGTATTACCGCCATGCAT
